Addgene plasmid #221418: pENTR-SLC66A1_STOP
Purpose: Gateway entry clone with codon-optimized ORF sequence for subcloning into custom expression vectors
Depositing lab: RESOLUTE Consortium & Giulio Superti-Furga. Depositing organization: CeMM Research Center for Molecular Medicine. Publication: The RESOLUTE consortium: unlocking SLC transporters for drug discovery. Superti-Furga G, Lackner D, Wiedmer T, Ingles-Prieto A, Barbosa B, Girardi E, Goldmann U, Gurtl B, Klavins K, Klimek C, Lindinger S, Lineiro-Retes E, Muller AC, Onstein S, Redinger G, Reil D, Sedlyarov V, Wolf G, Crawford M, Everley R, ... Steppan CM. Nat Rev Drug Discov. 2020 Jul;19(7):429-430. doi: 10.1038/d41573-020-00056-6. PubMed 32265506.
Backbone
  Vector backbone: pENTR
  Backbone manufacturer: Twist Bioscience
  Vector type: Mammalian Expression
Growth in bacteria
  Bacterial resistance: Kanamycin, 50 μg/mL
  Growth temperature: 37°C
  Growth strain: NEB Stable
  Copy number: High Copy
Gene/Insert
  Gene/Insert name: SLC66A1
  Species: H. sapiens (human)
  Insert size (bp): 873
  Entrez Gene: PQLC2 (a.k.a. FLJ20320, FLJ23906, FLJ26661, FLJ26665, RP4-657E11.5)
  Cloning method: Gateway Cloning
  Sequencing primers: 5′ M13; 3′ M13r
Terms and licenses: Academic/Nonprofit Terms; Industry Terms: Not Available to Industry
Depositor comments: RESOLUTE ID: PD052X-0
How to cite: pENTR-SLC66A1_STOP was a gift from RESOLUTE Consortium & Giulio Superti-Furga (Addgene plasmid # 221418 ; http://n2t.net/addgene:221418 ; RRID:Addgene_221418)
