[The description below was written by a language model from this plasmid's Addgene catalogue record and pLannotate feature annotations shown in this document.]
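Description:
pENTR-SLC66A1_STOP is a Gateway entry clone of about 3.2 kb, built on a pENTR backbone synthesized by Twist Bioscience. It carries a codon-optimized open reading frame for human SLC66A1 (also known as PQLC2 or LAAT1), a member of the solute carrier family. It is propagated in E. coli from a high-copy ColE1/pUC-type origin and selected with kanamycin through an aph(3')-Ia aminoglycoside phosphotransferase gene. Although the catalogue lists the vector type as mammalian expression, the annotated features include no eukaryotic promoter or polyadenylation signal. The plasmid is therefore a shuttle for the ORF rather than an expression construct in its own right.

The 873 bp coding sequence sits directly between attL1 and attL2 recombination sites; in the circular map attL1 ends the numbered sequence and the ORF begins just after the origin of numbering. In an LR Clonase reaction, these sites recombine with the attR sites of a destination vector, transferring the ORF in a defined orientation into whatever promoter and tag context that vector supplies. The "_STOP" suffix suggests that the ORF retains its own stop codon, which would suit untagged or N-terminally tagged expression rather than C-terminal fusions, though the record does not spell this out. An rrnB T1 terminator upstream of attL1 helps insulate the insert from read-through transcription in bacteria. Short MCS and lacZα fragments are backbone remnants, and M13 primer sites flank the cassette for sequence verification. The clone belongs to a consortium-generated collection of SLC transporter ORFs intended for subcloning into custom expression vectors to study transporter function and support drug discovery.
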