Features (pLannotate 1.2.2; 8 found; start..end, strand, type, name):
      6..878     +  CDS            SLC66A1: LAAT1_HUMAN - Also known as PQLC2 From Homo sapiens (Human).
    883..982     -  protein_bind   attL2: mutant version of attL; recombination site for the Gateway® LR reaction LR Clonase™
   1227..1815    -  rep_origin     ori: high-copy-number ColE1/pMB1/pBR322/pUC origin of replication
   1951..2766    -  CDS            KanR: aminoglycoside phosphotransferase; aph(3')-Ia; confers resistance to kanamycin in bacteria or G418 (Geneticin®) in eukaryotes
   2882..2904    +  misc_feature   MCS (fragment): pBluescript multiple cloning site
   2904..2950    +  terminator     rrnB T1 terminator: transcription terminator T1 from the E. coli rrnB gene
   3052..3095    -  CDS            lacZα (fragment): LacZα fragment of β-galactosidase; lacZ fragment
   3148..3247    +  protein_bind   attL1: mutant version of attL; recombination site for the Gateway® LR reaction LR Clonase™
>Addgene plasmid #221418 | pENTR-SLC66A1_STOP | addgene full sequence | sequence record 437149 | Addgene NGS Result
CCACCATGGTCTGGAAAAAGCTCGGCAGTCGCAATTTTTCCTCTTGCCCGTCTGGCTCTATTCAGTGGAT
TTGGGACGTTTTGGGGGAATGTGCACAGGACGGTTGGGACGAAGCAAGCGTGGGGCTCGGCCTTATTTCT
ATCTTGTGTTTCGCCGCCTCCACCTTTCCTCAGTTCATCAAAGCCTATAAAACGGGCAACATGGATCAGG
CTCTGAGCCTTTGGTTCCTCCTGGGCTGGATTGGAGGGGACTCTTGTAATCTCATTGGCTCTTTTTTGGC
CGATCAGCTTCCTCTGCAGACTTATACCGCAGTCTATTATGTCCTTGCAGATTTGGTCATGCTGACTCTG
TACTTTTACTACAAGTTCAGGACGAGGCCTAGCCTGCTGTCTGCCCCCATTAATTCCGTTCTCCTCTTCT
TGATGGGTATGGCATGTGCCACGCCCTTACTGAGTGCAGCTGGCCCGGTAGCTGCACCGCGAGAGGCTTT
CCGAGGTCGGGCATTACTCAGCGTAGAGTCCGGCAGCAAGCCCTTTACAAGACAAGAGGTGATTGGGTTT
GTTATCGGCAGCATCAGCAGCGTACTGTACCTCCTGAGCAGACTGCCGCAAATTCGAACCAATTTCCTGA
GGAAGTCCACACAGGGGATCTCATACTCCCTGTTTGCGCTGGTCATGCTGGGCAACACTTTGTACGGCTT
GTCCGTCCTGCTCAAAAACCCCGAAGAAGGGCAGTCTGAAGGCAGCTATTTGCTCCATCACTTACCATGG
TTGGTGGGGTCACTGGGGGTCCTCCTTCTCGACACTATAATTAGTATCCAATTCTTAGTGTATCGCAGGT
CAACTGCTGCATCTGAGCTCGAGCCACTCCTGCCTTCATGAGACCCAGCTTTCTTGTACAAAGTTGGCAT
TATAAGAAAGCATTGCTTATCAATTTGTTGCAACGAACAGGTCACTATCAGTCAAAATAAAATCATTATT
TGAGGCTAGGTGGAGGCTCAGTGATGATAAGTCTGCGATGGTGGATGCATGTGTCATGGTCATAGCTGTT
TCCTGTGTGAAATTGTTATCCGCTCAGAGGGCACAATCCTATTCCGCGCTATCCGACAATCTCCAAGACA
TTAGGTGGAGTTCAGTTCGGCGTATGGCATATGTCGCTGGAAAGAACATGTGAGCAAAAGGCCAGCAAAA
GGCCAGGAACCGTAAAAAGGCCGCGTTGCTGGCGTTTTTCCATAGGCTCCGCCCCCCTGACGAGCATCAC
AAAAATCGACGCTCAAGTCAGAGGTGGCGAAACCCGACAGGACTATAAAGATACCAGGCGTTTCCCCCTG
GAAGCTCCCTCGTGCGCTCTCCTGTTCCGACCCTGCCGCTTACCGGATACCTGTCCGCCTTTCTCCCTTC
GGGAAGCGTGGCGCTTTCTCATAGCTCACGCTGTAGGTATCTCAGTTCGGTGTAGGTCGTTCGCTCCAAG
CTGGGCTGTGTGCACGAACCCCCCGTTCAGCCCGACCGCTGCGCCTTATCCGGTAACTATCGTCTTGAGT
CCAACCCGGTAAGACACGACTTATCGCCACTGGCAGCAGCCACTGGTAACAGGATTAGCAGAGCGAGGTA
TGTAGGCGGTGCTACAGAGTTCTTGAAGTGGTGGCCTAACTACGGCTACACTAGAAGAACAGTATTTGGT
ATCTGCGCTCTGCTGAAGCCAGTTACCTTCGGAAAAAGAGTTGGTAGCTCTTGATCCGGCAAACAAACCA
CCGCTGGTAGCGGTGGTTTTTTTGTTTGCAAGCAGCAGATTACGCGCAGAAAAAAAGGATCTCAAGAAGA
TCCTTTGATCTTTTCTACGGGGTCTGACGCTCTATTCAACAAAGCCGCCGTCCCGTCAAGTCAGCGTAAA
TGGGTAGGGGGCTTCAAATCGTCCGCTCTGCCAGTGTTACAACCAATTAACAAATTCTGATTAGAAAAAC
TCATCGAGCATCAAATGAAACTGCAATTTATTCATATCAGGATTATCAATACCATATTTTTGAAAAAGCC
GTTTCTGTAATGAAGGAGAAAACTCACCGAGGCAGTTCCATAGGATGGCAAGATCCTGGTATCGGTCTGC
GATTCCGACTCGTCCAACATCAATACAACCTATTAATTTCCCCTCGTCAAAAATAAGGTTATCAAGTGAG
AAATCACCATGAGTGACGACTGAATCCGGTGAGAATGGCAAAAGCTTATGCATTTCTTTCCAGACTTGTT
CAACAGGCCAGCCATTACGCTCGTCATCAAAATCACTCGCATCAACCAAACCGTTATTCATTCGTGATTG
CGCCTGAGCGAGACGAAATACGCGATCGCTGTTAAAAGGACAATTACAAACAGGAATCGAATGCAACCGG
CGCAGGAACACTGCCAGCGCATCAACAATATTTTCACCTGAATCAGGATATTCTTCTAATACCTGGAATG
CTGTTTTCCCGGGGATCGCAGTGGTGAGTAACCATGCATCATCAGGAGTACGGATAAAATGCTTGATGGT
CGGAAGAGGCATAAATTCCGTCAGCCAGTTTAGTCTGACCATCTCATCTGTAACATCATTGGCAACGCTA
CCTTTGCCATGTTTCAGAAACAACTCTGGCGCATCGGGCTTCCCATACAATCGATAGATTGTCGCACCTG
ATTGCCCGACATTATCGCGAGCCCATTTATACCCATATAAATCAGCATCCATGTTGGAATTTAATCGCGG
CCTCGAGCAAGACGTTTCCCGTTGAATATGGCTCATAACACCCCTTGTATTACTGTTTATGTAAGCAGAC
AGTTTTATTGTTCATGATGATATATTTTTATCTTGTGCAATGTAACATCAGAGATTTTGAGACACAACGT
GGCTTTCCCCCGCCGCTCTAGAACTAGTGGATCCAAATAAAACGAAAGGCTCAGTCGAAAGACTGGGCCT
TTCGTTTTATCTGTTGTTTGTCGCATTATACGAGACGTCCAGGTTGGGATACCTGAAACAAAACCCATCG
TACGGCCAAGGAAGTCTCCAATAACTGTGATCCACCACAAGCGCCAGGGTTTTCCCAGTCACGACGTTGT
AAAACGACGGCCAGTCATGCATAATCCGCACGCATCTGGAATAAGGAAGTGCCATTCCGCCTGACCTCAA
ATAATGATTTTATTTTGACTGATAGTGACCTGTTCGTTGCAACAGATTGATGAGCAATGCTTTTTTATAA
TGCCAACTTTGTACAAAAAAGCAGGCT
