>Addgene plasmid #221418 | pENTR-SLC66A1_STOP | depositor partial sequence | sequence record 433707 | SLC66A1 ORF
ATGGTCTGGAAAAAGCTCGGCAGTCGCAATTTTTCCTCTTGCCCGTCTGGCTCTATTCAGTGGATTTGGG
ACGTTTTGGGGGAATGTGCACAGGACGGTTGGGACGAAGCAAGCGTGGGGCTCGGCCTTATTTCTATCTT
GTGTTTCGCCGCCTCCACCTTTCCTCAGTTCATCAAAGCCTATAAAACGGGCAACATGGATCAGGCTCTG
AGCCTTTGGTTCCTCCTGGGCTGGATTGGAGGGGACTCTTGTAATCTCATTGGCTCTTTTTTGGCCGATC
AGCTTCCTCTGCAGACTTATACCGCAGTCTATTATGTCCTTGCAGATTTGGTCATGCTGACTCTGTACTT
TTACTACAAGTTCAGGACGAGGCCTAGCCTGCTGTCTGCCCCCATTAATTCCGTTCTCCTCTTCTTGATG
GGTATGGCATGTGCCACGCCCTTACTGAGTGCAGCTGGCCCGGTAGCTGCACCGCGAGAGGCTTTCCGAG
GTCGGGCATTACTCAGCGTAGAGTCCGGCAGCAAGCCCTTTACAAGACAAGAGGTGATTGGGTTTGTTAT
CGGCAGCATCAGCAGCGTACTGTACCTCCTGAGCAGACTGCCGCAAATTCGAACCAATTTCCTGAGGAAG
TCCACACAGGGGATCTCATACTCCCTGTTTGCGCTGGTCATGCTGGGCAACACTTTGTACGGCTTGTCCG
TCCTGCTCAAAAACCCCGAAGAAGGGCAGTCTGAAGGCAGCTATTTGCTCCATCACTTACCATGGTTGGT
GGGGTCACTGGGGGTCCTCCTTCTCGACACTATAATTAGTATCCAATTCTTAGTGTATCGCAGGTCAACT
GCTGCATCTGAGCTCGAGCCACTCCTGCCTTCA
